>Addgene plasmid #84999 | pcDNA3-Flag-Hsp40-S171A | addgene partial sequence | sequence record 167744 | CMV-F 5'-CGCAAATGGGCGGTAGGCGTG-3'
AGCAGAGCTCTCTGGCTAACTAGAGAACCCACTGCTTACTGGCTTATCGAAATTAATACGACTCACTATA
GGGAGACCCAAGCTTGGTACCGAGCTCGGATCCAAGAGAGATACCACCATGGCCCTCGAGGACTACAAGG
ACGACGATGACAAGTCTAGAGGTAAAGACTACTACCAGACGTTGGGCCTGGCCCGCGGCGCGTCGGACGA
GGAGATCAAGCGGGCCTACCGCCGCCAGGCGCTGCGCTACCACCCGGACAAGAACAAGGAGCCCGGCGCC
GAGGAGAAGTTCAAGGAGATCGCTGAGGCCTACGACGTGCTCAGCGACCCGCGCAAGCGCGAGATCTTCG
ACCGCTACGGGGAGGAAGGCCTAAAGGGGAGTGGCCCCAGTGGCGGTAGCGGCGGTGGTGCCAATGGTAC
CTCTTTCAGCTACACATTCCATGGAGACCCTCATGCCATGTTTGCTGAGTTCTTCGGTGGCAGAAATCCC
TTTGACACCTTTTTTGGGCAGCGGAACGGGGAGGAAGGCATGGACATTGATGACCCATTCTCTGGCTTCC
CTATGGGCATGGGTGGCTTCACCAACGTGAACTTTGGCCGCTCCCGCTCTGCCCAAGAGCCCGCCCGAAA
GAAGCAAGATCCCCCAGTCACCCACGACCTTCGAGTCGCCCTTGAAGAGATCTACAGCGGCTGTACCAAG
AAGATGAAAATCTCCCACAAGCGGCTAAACCCCGACGGAAAGAGCATTCGAAACGAAGACAAAATATTGA
CCATCGAAGTGAAGAAGGGGTGGAAAGAAGGAACCAAAATCACTTTCCCCAAGGAAGGAGACCAGACCTC
CAACAACATTCCAGCTGATATCGTCTTTGTTTTAAAGGACAAGCCCCACAATATCTTTAAGAGAGATGGC
TCTGATGTCATTTATCCTGCCAGGATCAGCCTCCGGGAGGCTCTGTGTGGCTGCACAGTGAACGTCCCCA
CTCTGGACGGCAGGACGATACCCGTCGTATTCAAAGATGTTATCAGGCCTGGCATGCGGCGAAAAGTTCC
TGGAGAAGGCCTCCCCCTCCCCAAAA
