>Addgene plasmid #84999 | pcDNA3-Flag-Hsp40-S171A | addgene partial sequence | sequence record 167746 | BGH-rev 5'-TAGAAGGCACAGTCGAGG-3'
ACACTATAGAATAGGGCCCCTATATTGGAAGAACCTGCTCAAGTACGGTTCTTGATGTCTGGGGAATCCT
TTCGGGGAAGATCACTTCAAACTCAATAATGAGGTCCCCACGTTTCTCGGGTGTTTTGGGGAGGGGGAGG
CCTTCTCCAGGAACTTTTCGCCGCATGCCAGGCCTGATAACATCTTTGAATACGACGGGTATCGTCCTGC
CGTCCAGAGTGGGGACGTTCACTGTGCAGCCACACAGAGCCTCCCGGAGGCTGATCCTGGCAGGATAAAT
GACATCAGAGCCATCTCTCTTAAAGATATTGTGGGGCTTGTCCTTTAAAACAAAGACGATATCAGCTGGA
ATGTTGTTGGAGGTCTGGTCTCCTTCCTTGGGGAAAGTGATTTTGGTTCCTTCTTTCCACCCCTTCTTCA
CTTCGATGGTCAATATTTTGTCTTCGTTTCGAATGCTCTTTCCGTCGGGGTTTAGCCGCTTGTGGGAGAT
TTTCATCTTCTTGGTACAGCCGCTGTAGATCTCTTCAAGGGCGACTCGAAGGTCGTGGGTGACTGGGGGA
TCTTGCTTCTTTCGGGCGGGCTCTTGGGCAGAGCGGGAGCGGCCAAAGTTCACGTTGGTGAAGCCACCCA
TGCCCATAGGGAAGCCAGAGAATGGGTCATCAATGTCCATGCCTTCCTCCCCGTTCCGCTGCCCAAAAAA
GGTGTCAAAGGGATTTCTGCCACCGAAGAACTCAGCAAACATGGCATGAGGGTCTCCATGGAATGTGTAG
CTGAAAGAGGTACCATTGGCACCACCGCCGCTACCGCCACTGGGGCCACTCCCCTTTAGGCCTTCCTCCC
CGTAGCGGTCGAAGATCTCGCGCTTGCGCGGGTCGCTGAGCACGTCGTAGGCCTCAGCGATCTCCTTGAA
CTTCTCCTCGGCGCCGGGCTCCTTGTTCTTGTCCGGGTGGTAGCGCAGCGCCTGGCGGCGGTAGGCCCGC
T
