[The description below was written by a language model from this plasmid's Addgene catalogue record.]
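Description:
pcDNA3-Flag-Hsp40-S171A is a mammalian expression plasmid built on a pcDNA3-Flag backbone and encoding a point mutant of human Hsp40 (DNAJB1, also known as Hdj1 or HSPF1), a J-domain co-chaperone that partners with Hsp70. It is maintained in E. coli as a high-copy plasmid under ampicillin selection. No feature table accompanies the record, so other backbone elements, such as any mammalian selection marker, are not documented here. The use of a BGH reverse sequencing primer does suggest that a bovine growth hormone polyadenylation region lies downstream of the insert, as is usual for pcDNA3-type vectors.

Expression is driven by the CMV promoter, a strong constitutive promoter suited to transient transfection of mammalian cell lines. The backbone supplies an N-terminal Flag epitope fused to the Hsp40 coding sequence, so the protein can be detected or immunoprecipitated with anti-Flag antibodies and distinguished from endogenous DNAJB1. The defining feature is the substitution of serine 171 with alanine, which removes the hydroxyl side chain at that position. Changes of this kind are commonly used to create a non-phosphorylatable variant, although the record does not state the rationale or name any kinase. The depositor notes that the mutant derives from a previously described wild-type pcDNA3-Flag-Hsp40 plasmid obtained from another laboratory, which would be the natural comparison control. The cloning method is listed as unknown. The stated purpose is simply Hsp40/DnaJB1 expression, which fits studies of how residue 171 contributes to the protein's function or regulation in mammalian cells.
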