Addgene plasmid #84999: pcDNA3-Flag-Hsp40-S171A
Purpose: Hsp40/DnaJB1 expression plasmid
Depositing lab: Ugo Moens. Depositing organization: University of Tromso.
Backbone
  Vector backbone: pcDNA3-Flag
  Vector type: Mammalian Expression
Growth in bacteria
  Bacterial resistance: Ampicillin, 100 μg/mL
  Growth temperature: 37°C
  Growth strain: DH5alpha
  Copy number: High Copy
Gene/Insert
  Gene/Insert name: Hsp40
  Species: H. sapiens (human)
  Mutation: Serine 171 mutated to Alanine
  Entrez Gene: DNAJB1 (a.k.a. HSPF1, Hdj1, Hsp40, RSPH16B, Sis1)
  Promoter: CMV
  Tag / fusion protein: Flag (N terminal on backbone)
  Cloning method: Unknown
  Sequencing primers: 5′ CMV-F; 3′ BGH-rev
Terms and licenses: Academic/Nonprofit Terms; Industry Terms: Not Available to Industry
Depositor comments: The pcDNA3-Flag-Hsp40 wild-type plasmid was obtained from Dr. Muraguchi and is described by Liu QL, Kishi H, Ohtsuka K, Muraguchi A. Blood 2003; 102:1788-1796. PMID:12738667
How to cite: pcDNA3-Flag-Hsp40-S171A was a gift from Ugo Moens (Addgene plasmid # 84999 ; http://n2t.net/addgene:84999 ; RRID:Addgene_84999)
